Addgene plasmid #131391: pDA095
Purpose: generation of Tet-On RPE
Depositing lab: Kathleen Burns. Depositing organization: Johns Hopkins University and School of Medicine. Publication: Cell fitness screens reveal a conflict between LINE-1 retrotransposition and DNA replication. Ardeljan D, Steranka JP, Liu C, Li Z, Taylor MS, Payer LM, Gorbounov M, Sarnecki JS, Deshpande V, Hruban RH, Boeke JD, Fenyo D, Wu PH, Smogorzewska A, Holland AJ, Burns KH. Nat Struct Mol Biol. 2020 Feb;27(2):168-178. doi: 10.1038/s41594-020-0372-1. Epub 2020 Feb 10. PubMed 32042151.
Backbone
  Vector backbone: pSBtet-GN
  Vector type: Mammalian Expression
  Selectable markers: Neomycin (select with G418) ; eGFP
Growth in bacteria
  Bacterial resistance: Ampicillin, 100 μg/mL
  Growth temperature: 37°C
  Growth strain: DH5alpha
  Copy number: Unknown
Gene/Insert
  Gene/Insert name: ORFeus
  Species: H. sapiens (human)
Terms and licenses: Academic/Nonprofit Terms; Industry Terms: Not Available to Industry
How to cite: pDA095 was a gift from Kathleen Burns (Addgene plasmid # 131391 ; http://n2t.net/addgene:131391 ; RRID:Addgene_131391)
