[The description below was written by a language model from this plasmid's Addgene catalogue record and pLannotate feature annotations shown in this document.]
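Description:
pDA095 is a mammalian expression plasmid of about 11.5 kb built on the pSBtet-GN backbone, carrying a doxycycline-inducible LINE-1 element called ORFeus. It is propagated in E. coli through a high-copy ColE1/pUC-type origin and selected with ampicillin via the bla gene and its promoter. Short fragments of the pBR322 bom region and an M13 origin are also present. The depositor sequence and the repository's sequencing result differ by only a few bases in length and give the same feature layout.

The payload lies downstream of a tight TRE promoter (seven tet operators fused to a minimal CMV promoter). It consists of two consecutive human LINE-1 reading frames. ORF1 encodes the nucleic acid chaperone that binds its own transcript, and ORF2 encodes the endonuclease and reverse transcriptase needed for target-primed reverse transcription. An SV40 polyadenylation signal is annotated after ORF2, though on the opposite strand.

A second cassette contains EGFP, a reverse tetracycline transactivator (annotated as rtTA3 with a VP16-derived activation domain) and the neomycin phosphotransferase gene in series, ending in a bGH polyadenylation signal. The promoter for this cassette and the elements linking its three reading frames are not annotated. This arrangement supplies the Tet-On activator, G418 selection and a green fluorescent marker from the same plasmid, so LINE-1 expression can be switched on with doxycycline in stably selected cells.

The pSBtet name suggests a Sleeping Beauty transposon design, but no transposon inverted repeats appear in the feature tables. The stated purpose is generation of Tet-On RPE cells, in connection with a published study of how LINE-1 retrotransposition affects cell fitness and DNA replication.
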