Features (pLannotate 1.2.2; 16 found; start..end, strand, type, name):
    295..607     +  promoter       tight TRE promoter: Tet-responsive promoter PTight, consisting of seven tet operator sequences followed by the minimal CMV promoter
    686..1699    +  CDS            L1RE1: LORF1_HUMAN - Also known as LRE1. Experimental evidence at protein level: Swiss-Prot protein existence level 1. Nucleic acid-binding protein which is essential for retrotransposition of LINE-1 elements in the genome. Functions as a nucleic acid chaperone binding its own transcript and therefore preferentially mobilizing the transcript from which they are encoded. From Homo sapiens (Human).
   1766..5590    +  CDS            LORF2_HUMAN: Experimental evidence at protein level: Swiss-Prot protein existence level 1. Has a reverse transcriptase activity required for target- primed reverse transcription of the LINE-1 element mRNA, a crucial step in LINE-1 retrotransposition. Has also an endonuclease activity that allows the introduction of nicks in the chromosomal target DNA. Cleaves DNA in AT-rich regions between a 5' stretch of purines and a 3' stretch of pyrimidines, corresponding to sites of LINE-1 integration in the genome. From Homo sapiens (Human).
   5669..5750    -  polyA_signal   SV40 poly(A) signal: SV40 polyadenylation signal
   5773..5841    -  CDS            large T antigen (fragment): large T antigen from SV40 (simian virus 40)
   6473..7189    +  CDS            EGFP: EGFP is a basic (constitutively fluorescent) green fluorescent protein published in 1996, derived from Aequorea victoria. It is reported to be a rapidly-maturing weak dimer with moderate acid sensitivity.
   7256..7953    +  CDS            rtTA3 (fragment): reverse tetracycline transactivator 3 activates expression from Tet-responsive promoters in the presence of doxycycline
   7883..7993    +  CDS            VP48: 3 tandem repeats of the minimal activation domain of herpes simplex virus VP16 (Cheng et al., 2013)
   8063..8854    +  CDS            neo: KKA2_KLEPN - Also known as kan, nptII. Experimental evidence at protein level: Swiss-Prot protein existence level 1. Resistance to kanamycin, neomycin, paromomycin, ribostamycin, butirosin and gentamicin B. From Klebsiella pneumoniae.
   8918..9142    +  polyA_signal   bGH poly(A) signal: bovine growth hormone polyadenylation signal
   9146..9167    +  promoter       SV40 promoter (fragment): SV40 enhancer and early promoter
   9639..10227   -  rep_origin     ori: high-copy-number ColE1/pMB1/pBR322/pUC origin of replication
  10398..11258   -  CDS            AmpR: β-lactamase; bla; confers resistance to ampicillin, carbenicillin, and related antibiotics
  11259..11363   -  promoter       AmpR promoter: bla
  11390..11440   +  misc_feature   bom (fragment): basis of mobility region from pBR322
  11441..11471   -  rep_origin     M13 ori (fragment): M13 bacteriophage origin of replication; arrow indicates direction of (+) strand synthesis
>Addgene plasmid #131391 | pDA095 | depositor full sequence | sequence record 252263 | pDA095 sequence 11471 bps
GGATCCCTATACAGTTGAAGTCGGAAGTTTACATACACTTAAGTTGGAGTCATTAAAACTCGTTTTTCAA
CTACTCCACAAATTTCTTGTTAACAAACAATAGTTTTGGCAAGTCAGTTAGGACATCTACTTTGTGCATG
ACACAAGTCATTTTTCCAACAATTGTTTACAGACAGATTATTTCACTTATAATTCACTGTATCACAATTC
CAGTGGGTCAGAAGTTTACATACACTAAGTTCGACTCCTCTGCAGAATGCGGCGATGTTTCGGTAAGGGG
TCCGCTATCTAGACGAGTTTACTCCCTATCAGTGATAGAGAACGTATGTCGAGTTTACTCCCTATCAGTG
ATAGAGAACGATGTCGAGTTTACTCCCTATCAGTGATAGAGAACGTATGTCGAGTTTACTCCCTATCAGT
GATAGAGAACGTATGTCGAGTTTACTCCCTATCAGTGATAGAGAACGTATGTCGAGTTTATCCCTATCAG
TGATAGAGAACGTATGTCGAGTTTACTCCCTATCAGTGATAGAGAACGTATGTCGATTAGGCGTGTACGG
TGGGCGCCTATAAAAGCAGAGCTCGTTTAGTGAACCGTCAGATCGCCTGGAGCCAATTCCAACTCTTTTG
CCTTATACCTACTTTCCGTACCACTTCCTACCCTCGAAAGGCCTCTGAGGCCACCATGGGCAAGAAGCAG
AACCGCAAGACCGGCAACAGCAAGACCCAGAGCGCCAGCCCCCCCCCCAAGGAGCGCAGCAGCAGCCCCG
CCACCGAGCAGAGCTGGATGGAGAACGACTTCGACGAGCTGCGCGAGGAGGGCTTCCGCCGCAGCAACTA
CAGCGAGCTGCGCGAGGACATCCAGACCAAGGGCAAGGAGGTGGAGAACTTCGAGAAGAACCTGGAGGAG
TGCATCACCCGCATCACCAACACCGAGAAGTGCCTGAAGGAGCTGATGGAGCTGAAGACCAAGGCCCGCG
AGCTGCGCGAGGAGTGCCGCAGCCTGCGCAGCCGCTGCGACCAATTGGAGGAGCGCGTGAGCGCCATGGA
GGACGAGATGAACGAGATGAAGCGCGAGGGCAAGTTCCGCGAGAAGCGCATCAAGCGCAACGAGCAGAGC
CTGCAGGAGATCTGGGACTACGTGAAGCGCCCCAACCTGCGCCTGATCGGCGTGCCCGAGAGCGACGTGG
AGAACGGCACCAAGCTGGAGAACACCCTGCAGGACATCATCCAGGAGAACTTCCCCAACCTGGCCCGCCA
GGCCAACGTGCAGATCCAGGAGATCCAGCGCACCCCCCAGCGCTACAGCAGCCGCCGCGCCACCCCCCGC
CACATCATCGTGCGCTTCACCAAGGTGGAGATGAAGGAGAAGATGCTGCGCGCCGCCCGCGAGAAGGGCC
GCGTGACCCTGAAGGGCAAGCCCATCCGTCTCACCGCCGACCTGAGCGCCGAGACCCTGCAGGCCCGCCG
CGAGTGGGGCCCCATCTTCAACATCCTGAAGGAGAAGAACTTCCAGCCCCGCATCAGCTACCCCGCCAAG
CTGAGCTTCATCAGCGAGGGCGAGATCAAGTACTTCATCGACAAGCAGATGCTGCGCGACTTCGTGACCA
CCCGCCCCGCCCTGAAGGAGCTGCTGAAGGAGGCCCTGAACATGGAGCGCAACAACCGCTACCAGCCCCT
GCAGAACCACGCCAAGATGTAAAGACCATCGAGACTAGGAAGAAACTGCATCAACTAATGAGCAAAATCA
GGCGCGCCCATCATAATGACCGGCAGCAACAGCCACATCACCATCCTGACCCTGAACATCAACGGCCTGA
ACAGCGCCATCAAGCGCCACCGCCTGGCCAGCTGGATCAAGAGCCAGGACCCCAGCGTGTGCTGCATCCA
GGAGACCCACCTGACCTGCCGCGACACCCACCGCCTGAAGATCAAGGGCTGGCGCAAGATCTACCAGGCC
AACGGCAAGCAGAAGAAGGCCGGCGTGGCCATCCTGGTGAGCGACAAGACCGACTTCAAGCCCACCAAGA
TCAAGCGCGACAAGGAGGGCCACTACATCATGGTGAAGGGCAGCATCCAGCAGGAGGAGCTGACCATCCT
GAACATCTACGCCCCCAACACCGGTGCCCCCCGCTTCATCAAGCAGGTGCTGAGCGACCTGCAGCGCGAC
CTGGACAGCCACACCCTGATCATGGGCGACTTCAACACCCCCCTGAGCACCCTGGACCGCAGCACCCGCC
AGAAGGTGAACAAGGACACCCAGGAGCTGAACAGCGCCCTGCACCAGGCCGACCTGATCGACATCTACCG
CACCCTGCACCCCAAGAGCACCGAGTACACCTTCTTCAGCGCCCCCCACCACACCTACAGCAAGATCGAC
CACATCGTGGGCAGCAAGGCCCTGCTGAGCAAGTGCAAGCGCACCGAGATCATCACCAACTACCTGAGCG
ACCACAGCGCCATCAAGCTGGAGCTGCGCATCAAGAACCTGACCCAGAGCCGCAGCACCACCTGGAAGCT
GAACAACCTGCTGCTGAACGACTACTGGGTGCACAACGAGATGAAGGCCGAGATCAAGATGTTCTTCGAA
ACCAACGAGAACAAGGACACCACCTACCAGAACCTGTGGGACGCCTTCAAGGCCGTGTGCCGCGGCAAGT
TCATCGCCCTGAACGCCTACAAGCGCAAGCAGGAGCGCAGCAAGATCGACACCCTGACCAGCCAGCTGAA
GGAGCTGGAGAAGCAGGAGCAGACCCACAGCAAGGCCAGCCGCCGCCAGGAGATCACCAAGATCCGCGCC
GAGCTGAAGGAGATCGAGACCCAGAAGACCCTGCAGAAGATCAACGAGTCGCGAAGCTGGTTCTTCGAGC
GCATCAACAAGATCGACCGCCCCCTGGCCCGCCTGATCAAGAAGAAGCGCGAGAAGAACCAGATCGACAC
CATCAAGAACGACAAGGGCGACATCACCACCGACCCCACCGAGATCCAGACCACCATCCGCGAGTACTAC
AAGCACCTGTACGCCAACAAGCTGGAGAACCTGGAGGAGATGGACACCTTCCTGGACACCTACACCCTGC
CCCGCCTGAACCAGGAGGAGGTGGAGAGCCTGAACCGCCCCATCACCGGCAGCGAGATCGTGGCCATCAT
CAACAGCCTGCCCACCAAGAAGAGCCCCGGCCCCGACGGCTTCACCGCCGAGTTCTACCAGCGCTACAAG
GAGGAGCTGGTGCCCTTCCTGCTGAAGCTGTTCCAGAGCATCGAGAAGGAGGGCATCCTGCCCAACAGCT
TCTACGAGGCCAGCATCATCCTGATCCCCAAGCCCGGCCGCGACACCACCAAGAAGGAGAACTTCCGCCC
CATCAGCCTGATGAACATCGACGCCAAGATCCTGAACAAGATCCTGGCCAACCGCATCCAGCAGCACATC
AAGAAGCTGATCCACCACGACCAGGTGGGCTTCATCCCCGGGATGCAGGGCTGGTTCAACATCCGCAAGA
GCATCAACGTGATCCAGCACATCAACCGCGCCAAGGACAAGAACCACATGATCATCAGCATCGACGCCGA
GAAGGCCTTCGACAAGATCCAGCAGCCCTTCATGCTGAAGACCCTGAACAAGCTGGGCATCGACGGCACC
TACTTCAAGATCATCCGCGCCATCTACGACAAGCCCACCGCCAACATCATCCTGAACGGCCAGAAGCTGG
AGGCCTTCCCCCTGAAGACCGGCACGCGTCAGGGCTGCCCCCTGAGCCCCCTGCTGTTCAACATCGTGCT
GGAGGTGCTGGCCCGCGCCATCCGCCAGGAGAAGGAGATCAAGGGCATCCAGCTGGGCAAGGAGGAGGTG
AAGCTGAGCCTGTTCGCCGACGACATGATCGTGTACCTGGAGAACCCCATCGTGAGCGCCCAGAACCTGC
TGAAGCTGATCAGCAACTTCAGCAAGGTGAGCGGCTACAAGATCAACGTGCAGAAGAGCCAGGCCTTCCT
GTACACCAACAACCGCCAGACCGAGAGCCAGATCATGGGCGAGCTGCCCTTCACCATCGCTAGCAAGCGC
ATCAAGTACCTGGGCATCCAGCTGACCCGCGACGTGAAGGACCTGTTCAAGGAGAACTACAAGCCCCTGC
TGAAGGAGATCAAGGAGGAGACCAACAAGTGGAAGAACATCCCCTGCAGCTGGGTGGGCCGCATCAACAT
CGTGAAGATGGCCATCCTGCCCAAGGTGATCTACCGCTTCAACGCCATCCCCATCAAGCTGCCCATGACC
TTCTTCACCGAGCTGGAGAAGACCACCCTGAAGTTCATCTGGAACCAGAAGCGCGCCCGCATCGCCAAGA
GCATCCTGAGCCAGAAGAACAAGGCCGGCGGCATCACCCTGCCCGACTTCAAGCTGTACTACAAGGCCAC
CGTGACCAAGACCGCCTGGTACTGGTACCAGAACCGCGATATCGACCAGTGGAACCGCACCGAGCCCAGC
GAGATCATGCCCCACATCTACAACTACCTGATCTTCGACAAGCCCGAGAAGAACAAGCAGTGGGGCAAGG
ACAGCCTGTTCAACAAGTGGTGCTGGGAGAACTGGCTGGCCATCTGCCGCAAGCTGAAGCTGGACCCCTT
CCTGACCCCCTACACCAAGATCAACAGCCGCTGGATCAAGGACCTGAACGTGAAGCCCAAGACCATCAAG
ACCCTGGAGGAGAACCTGGGCATCACCATCCAGGACATCGGCGTGGGCAAGGACTTCATGAGCAAGACCC
CCAAGGCCATGGCCACCAAGGACAAGATCGACAAGTGGGACCTGATCAAGCTGAAGAGCTTCTGCACCGC
CAAGGAGACCACCATCCGCGTGAACCGCCAGCCCACCACCTGGGAGAAGATCTTCGCCACCTACAGCAGC
GACAAGGGCCTGATCAGCCGCATCTACAACGAGCTGAAGCAGATCTACAAGAAGAAGACCAACAACCCCA
TCAAGAAGTGGGCCAAGGACATGAACCGCCACTTCAGCAAGGAGGACATCTACGCCGCCAAGAAGCATAT
GAAGAAGTGCAGCAGCAGCCTGGCCATCCGCGAGATGCAGATCAAGACCACCATGCGCTACCACCTGACC
CCCGTGCGCATGGCCATCATCAAGAAGAGCGGCAACAACCGCTGCTGGCGCGGCTGCGGCGAGATCGGCA
CCCTGCTGCACTGCTGGTGGGACTGCAAGCTGGTGCAGCCCCTGTGGAAGAGCGTGTGGCGCTTCCTGCG
CGACCTGGAGCTGGAGATCCCCTTCGACCCCGCCATCCCCCTGCTGGGCATCTACCCCAACGAGTACAAG
AGCTGCTGCTACAAGGACACCTGCACCCGCATGTTCATCGCCGCCCTGTTCACCATCGCCAAGACCTGGA
ACCAGCCCAAGTGCCCCACCATGATCGATTGGATCAAGAAGATGTGGCACATCTACACCATGGAGTACTA
CGCCGCCATCAAGAACGACGAGTTCATCAGCTTCGTGGGCACCTGGATGAAGCTGGAGACCATCATCCTG
AGCAAGCTGAGCCAGGAGCAGAAGACCAAGCACCGCATCTTCAGCCTGATCGGCGGCAACTGAGGCCTGT
CAGGCCAAGCTTCCATCGATAGACATGATAAGATACATTGATGAGTTTGGACAAACCACAACAAGAATGC
AGTGAAAAAAATGCTTTATTTGTGAAATTTGTGATGCTATTGCTTTATTTGTAACCATTATAAGCTGCAA
TAAACAAGTTAACAACAACAATTGCATTCATTTTATGTTTCAGGTTCAGGGGGAGATGTGGGAGGTTTTT
TAAAGCAAGTAAAACCTCTACAAATGTGGTACCTAGGCGAGACCCTGTCTCACAAAATAAAGTAAGCCCG
GACTGAGTGCGGAAAGGCGGGCCTGGCGGGTCTGGTCTCCCCATGCGGGCCACCAGAGGCCCTGCAGCCT
TCAGTCGCTTGAAGGGGTAATGGCGCTTCCACTCACAAACATGGCGGACAGAGCGTGTGAACGAGATGAA
CAGCCCCTCAAAAATATGGCCGCCGAGGCTGGACGGCCGTGCCCCAGCAGCACCGCCTCCGCGCCCCACG
TGATCTCTCGCCGGGCACAGCGCTGACCGCGGAGGTCCAACCGGAAGAATGTCCGGATTGGACATTCGGA
AGAGGGCCCGCCTTCCCTGGGGAATCTCTGCGCACGCGCAGAACGCTTCGACCAATGAAAACACAGGAAG
CCGTCCGCGCAACCGCGTTGCGTCACTTCTGCCGCCCCTGTTTCAAGGTATATAGCCGTAGACGGAACTT
CGCCTTTCTCTCGGCCTTAGCGCCATTTTTTTGGGTGAGTGTTTTTTGGTTCCTGCGTTGGGATTCCGTG
TACAATCCATAGACATCTGACCTCGGCACTTAGCATCATCACAGCAAACTAACTGTAGCCTTTCTCTCTT
TCCCTGTAGAAACCTCTGCACCTGAGGCCACCATGGTGAGCAAGGGCGAGGAGCTGTTCACCGGGGTGGT
GCCCATCCTGGTCGAGCTGGACGGCGACGTAAACGGCCACAAGTTCAGCGTGTCCGGCGAGGGCGAGGGC
GATGCCACCTACGGCAAGCTGACCCTGAAGTTCATCTGCACCACCGGCAAGCTGCCCGTGCCCTGGCCCA
CCCTCGTGACCACCCTGACCTACGGCGTGCAGTGCTTCAGCCGCTACCCCGACCACATGAAGCAGCACGA
CTTCTTCAAGTCCGCCATGCCCGAAGGCTACGTCCAGGAGCGCACCATCTTCTTCAAGGACGACGGCAAC
TACAAGACCCGCGCCGAGGTGAAGTTCGAGGGCGACACCCTGGTGAACCGCATCGAGCTGAAGGGCATCG
ACTTCAAGGAGGACGGCAACATCCTGGGGCACAAGCTGGAGTACAACTACAACAGCCACAACGTCTATAT
CATGGCCGACAAGCAGAAGAACGGCATCAAGGTGAACTTCAAGATCCGCCACAACATCGAGGACGGCAGC
GTGCAGCTCGCCGACCACTACCAGCAGAACACCCCCATCGGCGACGGCCCCGTGCTGCTGCCCGACAACC
ACTACCTGAGCACCCAGTCCGCCCTGAGCAAAGACCCCAACGAGAAGCGCGATCACATGGTCCTGCTGGA
GTTCGTGACCGCCGCCGGGATCACTCTCGGCATGGACGAGCTGTACAAGGGCAGTGGAGCTACTAACTTC
AGCCTGCTGAAGCAGGCTGGTGACGTCGAGGAGAATCCTGGCCCCATGTCTAGACTGGACAAGAGCAAAG
TCATAAACGGCGCTCTGGAATTACTCAATGGAGTCGGTATCGAAGGCCTGACGACAAGGAAACTCGCTCA
AAAGCTGGGAGTTGAGCAGCCTACCCTGTACTGGCACGTGAAGAACAAGCGGGCCCTGCTCGATGCCCTG
CCAATCGAGATGCTGGACAGGCATCATACCCACTTCTGCCCCCTGGAAGGCGAGTCATGGCAAGACTTTC
TGCGGAACAACGCCAAGTCATTCCGCTGTGCTCTCCTCTCACATCGCGACGGGGCTAAAGTGCATCTCGG
CACCCGCCCAACAGAGAAACAGTACGAAACCCTGGAAAATCAGCTCGCGTTCCTGTGTCAGCAAGGCTTC
TCCCTGGAGAACGCACTGTACGCTCTGTCCGCCGTGGGCCACTTTACACTGGGCTGCGTATTGGAGGAAC
AGGAGCATCAAGTAGCAAAAGAGGAAAGAGAGACACCTACCACCGATTCTATGCCCCCACTTCTGAGACA
AGCAATTGAGCTGTTCGACCGGCAGGGAGCCGAACCTGCCTTCCTTTTCGGCCTGGAACTAATCATATGT
GGCCTGGAGAAACAGCTAAAGTGCGAAAGCGGCGGGCCGGCCGACGCCCTTGACGATTTTGACTTAGACA
TGCTCCCAGCCGATGCCCTTGACGACTTTGACCTTGATATGCTGCCTGCTGACGCTCTTGACGATTTTGA
CCTTGACATGCTCCCCGGGTCCGGCGCTACTAACTTCAGCCTGCTGAAGCAGGCTGGTGACGTCGAGGAG
AATCCTGGTCCCATGATTGAACAAGATGGATTGCACGCAGGTTCTCCGGCCGCTTGGGTGGAGAGGCTAT
TCGGCTATGACTGGGCACAACAGACAATCGGCTGCTCTGATGCCGCCGTGTTCCGGCTGTCAGCGCAGGG
GCGCCCGGTTCTTTTTGTCAAGACCGACCTGTCCGGTGCCCTGAATGAACTGCAGGACGAGGCAGCGCGG
CTATCGTGGCTGGCCACGACGGGCGTTCCTTGCGCAGCTGTGCTCGACGTTGTCACTGAAGCGGGAAGGG
ACTGGCTGCTATTGGGCGAAGTGCCGGGGCAGGATCTCCTGTCATCTCACCTTGCTCCTGCCGAGAAAGT
ATCCATCATGGCTGATGCAATGCGGCGGCTGCATACGCTTGATCCGGCTACCTGCCCATTCGACCACCAA
GCGAAACATCGCATCGAGCGAGCACGTACTCGGATGGAAGCCGGTCTTGTCGATCAGGATGATCTGGACG
AAGAGCATCAGGGGCTCGCGCCAGCCGAACTGTTCGCCAGGCTCAAGGCGCGCATGCCCGACGGCGAGGA
TCTCGTCGTGACCCATGGCGATGCCTGCTTGCCGAATATCATGGTGGAAAATGGCCGCTTTTCTGGATTC
ATCGACTGTGGCCGGCTGGGTGTGGCGGACCGCTATCAGGACATAGCGTTGGCTACCCGTGATATTGCTG
AAGAGCTTGGCGGCGAATGGGCTGACCGCTTCCTCGTGCTTTACGGTATCGCCGCTCCCGATTCGCAGCG
CATCGCCTTCTATCGCCTTCTTGACGAGTTCTTCTGATTCGAAGGCCTGTCGTGAAGCTTGGGGATCAAT
TCTCTAGAGCTCGCTGATCAGCCTCGACTGTGCCTTCTAGTTGCCAGCCATCTGTTGTTTGCCCCTCCCC
CGTGCCTTCCTTGACCCTGGAAGGTGCCACTCCCACTGTCCTTTCCTAATAAAATGAGGAAATTGCATCG
CATTGTCTGAGTAGGTGTCATTCTATTCTGGGGGGTGGGGTGGGGCAGGACAGCAAGGGGGAGGATTGGG
AAGACAATAGCAGGCATGCTGGGGATGCGGTGGGCTCTATGGCTTCTGAGGCGGAAAGAACCAGCTGGGC
CTACTAGCTACTCGGGACCCCTTACCGAAACATCGCCGCATTCTGCAGAGGAGTCGAGTGTATGTAAACT
TCTGACCCACTGGGAATGTGATGAAAGAAATAAAAGCTGAAATGAATCATTCTCTCTACTATTATTCTGA
TATTTCACATTCTTAAAATAAAGTGGTGATCCTAACTGACCTAAGACAGGGAATTTTTACTAGGATTAAA
TGTCAGGAATTGTGAAAAAGTGAGTTTAAATGTATTTGGCTAAGGTGTATGTAAACTTCCGACTTCAACT
GTATAGGGATCCGCTTCCTCGCTCACTGACTCGCTGCGCTCGGTCGTTCGGCTGCGGCGAGCGGTATCAG
CTCACTCAAAGGCGGTAATACGGTTATCCACAGAATCAGGGGATAACGCAGGAAAGAACATGTGAGCAAA
AGGCCAGCAAAAGGCCAGGAACCGTAAAAAGGCCGCGTTGCTGGCGTTTTTCCATAGGCTCCGCCCCCCT
GACGAGCATCACAAAAATCGACGCTCAAGTCAGAGGTGGCGAAACCCGACAGGACTATAAAGATACCAGG
CGTTTCCCCCTGGAAGCTCCCTCGTGCGCTCTCCTGTTCCGACCCTGCCGCTTACCGGATACCTGTCCGC
CTTTCTCCCTTCGGGAAGCGTGGCGCTTTCTCATAGCTCACGCTGTAGGTATCTCAGTTCGGTGTAGGTC
GTTCGCTCCAAGCTGGGCTGTGTGCACGAACCCCCCGTTCAGCCCGACCGCTGCGCCTTATCCGGTAACT
ATCGTCTTGAGTCCAACCCGGTAAGACACGACTTATCGCCACTGGCAGCAGCCACTGGTAACAGGATTAG
CAGAGCGAGGTATGTAGGCGGTGCTACAGAGTTCTTGAAGTGGTGGCCTAACTACGGCTACACTAGAAGA
ACAGTATTTGGTATCTGCGCTCTGCTGAAGCCAGTTACCTTCGGAAAAAGAGTTGGTAGCTCTTGATCCG
GCAAACAAACCACCGCTGGTAGCGGTGGTTTTTTTGTTTGCAAGCAGCAGATTACGCGCAGAAAAAAAGG
ATCTCAAGAAGATCCTTTGATCTTTTCTACGGGGTCTGACGCTCAGTGGAACGAAAACTCACGTTAAGGG
ATTTTGGTCATGAGATTATCAAAAAGGATCTTCACCTAGATCCTTTTAAATTAAAAATGAAGTTTTAAAT
CAATCTAAAGTATATATGAGTAAACTTGGTCTGACAGTTACCAATGCTTAATCAGTGAGGCACCTATCTC
AGCGATCTGTCTATTTCGTTCATCCATAGTTGCCTGACTCCCCGTCGTGTAGATAACTACGATACGGGAG
GGCTTACCATCTGGCCCCAGTGCTGCAATGATACCGCGAGACCCACGCTCACCGGCTCCAGATTTATCAG
CAATAAACCAGCCAGCCGGAAGGGCCGAGCGCAGAAGTGGTCCTGCAACTTTATCCGCCTCCATCCAGTC
TATTAATTGTTGCCGGGAAGCTAGAGTAAGTAGTTCGCCAGTTAATAGTTTGCGCAACGTTGTTGCCATT
GCTACAGGCATCGTGGTGTCACGCTCGTCGTTTGGTATGGCTTCATTCAGCTCCGGTTCCCAACGATCAA
GGCGAGTTACATGATCCCCCATGTTGTGCAAAAAAGCGGTTAGCTCCTTCGGTCCTCCGATCGTTGTCAG
AAGTAAGTTGGCCGCAGTGTTATCACTCATGGTTATGGCAGCACTGCATAATTCTCTTACTGTCATGCCA
TCCGTAAGATGCTTTTCTGTGACTGGTGAGTACTCAACCAAGTCATTCTGAGAATAGTGTATGCGGCGAC
CGAGTTGCTCTTGCCCGGCGTCAATACGGGATAATACCGCGCCACATAGCAGAACTTTAAAAGTGCTCAT
CATTGGAAAACGTTCTTCGGGGCGAAAACTCTCAAGGATCTTACCGCTGTTGAGATCCAGTTCGATGTAA
CCCACTCGTGCACCCAACTGATCTTCAGCATCTTTTACTTTCACCAGCGTTTCTGGGTGAGCAAAAACAG
GAAGGCAAAATGCCGCAAAAAAGGGAATAAGGGCGACACGGAAATGTTGAATACTCATACTCTTCCTTTT
TCAATATTATTGAAGCATTTATCAGGGTTATTGTCTCATGAGCGGATACATATTTGAATGTATTTAGAAA
AATAAACAAATAGGGGTTCCGCGCACATTTCCCCGAAAAGTGCCACCTGATGCGGTGTGAAATACCGCAC
AGATGCGTAAGGAGAAAATACCGCATCAGGAAATTGTAAGCGTTAATATTTTGTTAAAATT
