Features (pLannotate 1.2.2; 16 found; start..end, strand, type, name):
     13..43      -  rep_origin     M13 ori (fragment): M13 bacteriophage origin of replication; arrow indicates direction of (+) strand synthesis
    338..650     +  promoter       tight TRE promoter: Tet-responsive promoter PTight, consisting of seven tet operator sequences followed by the minimal CMV promoter
    721..1734    +  CDS            L1RE1: LORF1_HUMAN - Also known as LRE1. Experimental evidence at protein level: Swiss-Prot protein existence level 1. Nucleic acid-binding protein which is essential for retrotransposition of LINE-1 elements in the genome. Functions as a nucleic acid chaperone binding its own transcript and therefore preferentially mobilizing the transcript from which they are encoded. From Homo sapiens (Human).
   1801..5625    +  CDS            LORF2_HUMAN: Experimental evidence at protein level: Swiss-Prot protein existence level 1. Has a reverse transcriptase activity required for target- primed reverse transcription of the LINE-1 element mRNA, a crucial step in LINE-1 retrotransposition. Has also an endonuclease activity that allows the introduction of nicks in the chromosomal target DNA. Cleaves DNA in AT-rich regions between a 5' stretch of purines and a 3' stretch of pyrimidines, corresponding to sites of LINE-1 integration in the genome. From Homo sapiens (Human).
   5700..5781    -  polyA_signal   SV40 poly(A) signal: SV40 polyadenylation signal
   5804..5872    -  CDS            large T antigen (fragment): large T antigen from SV40 (simian virus 40)
   6504..7220    +  CDS            EGFP: EGFP is a basic (constitutively fluorescent) green fluorescent protein published in 1996, derived from Aequorea victoria. It is reported to be a rapidly-maturing weak dimer with moderate acid sensitivity.
   7287..7984    +  CDS            rtTA3 (fragment): reverse tetracycline transactivator 3 activates expression from Tet-responsive promoters in the presence of doxycycline
   7914..8024    +  CDS            VP48: 3 tandem repeats of the minimal activation domain of herpes simplex virus VP16 (Cheng et al., 2013)
   8094..8885    +  CDS            neo: KKA2_KLEPN - Also known as kan, nptII. Experimental evidence at protein level: Swiss-Prot protein existence level 1. Resistance to kanamycin, neomycin, paromomycin, ribostamycin, butirosin and gentamicin B. From Klebsiella pneumoniae.
   8949..9173    +  polyA_signal   bGH poly(A) signal: bovine growth hormone polyadenylation signal
   9177..9198    +  promoter       SV40 promoter (fragment): SV40 enhancer and early promoter
   9670..10258   -  rep_origin     ori: high-copy-number ColE1/pMB1/pBR322/pUC origin of replication
  10429..11289   -  CDS            AmpR: β-lactamase; bla; confers resistance to ampicillin, carbenicillin, and related antibiotics
  11290..11394   -  promoter       AmpR promoter: bla
  11421..12      +  misc_feature   bom (fragment) (across the origin): basis of mobility region from pBR322
>Addgene plasmid #131391 | pDA095 | addgene full sequence | sequence record 256665 | Addgene NGS Result
TACCGCATCAGGAAATTGTAAGCGTTAATATTTTGTTAAAATTGGATCCCTATACAGTTGAAGTCGGAAG
TTTACATACACTTAAGTTGGAGTCATTAAAACTCGTTTTTCAACTACTCCACAAATTTCTTGTTAACAAA
CAATAGTTTTGGCAAGTCAGTTAGGACATCTACTTTGTGCATGACACAAGTCATTTTTCCAACAATTGTT
TACAGACAGATTATTTCACTTATAATTCACTGTATCACAATTCCAGTGGGTCAGAAGTTTACATACACTA
AGTTCGACTCCTCTGCAGAATGCGGCGATGTTTCGGTAAGGGGTCCGCTATCTAGACGAGTTTACTCCCT
ATCAGTGATAGAGAACGTATGTCGAGTTTACTCCCTATCAGTGATAGAGAACGATGTCGAGTTTACTCCC
TATCAGTGATAGAGAACGTATGTCGAGTTTACTCCCTATCAGTGATAGAGAACGTATGTCGAGTTTACTC
CCTATCAGTGATAGAGAACGTATGTCGAGTTTATCCCTATCAGTGATAGAGAACGTATGTCGAGTTTACT
CCCTATCAGTGATAGAGAACGTATGTCGATTAGGCGTGTACGGTGGGCGCCTATAAAAGCAGAGCTCGTT
TAGTGAACCGTCAGATCGCCTGGAGCCAATTCCAACTCTTTTGCCTTATACCTACTTTCCGTACCACTTC
CTACCCTCGAAAGGCCTCTGATGGGCAAGAAGCAGAACCGCAAGACCGGCAACAGCAAGACCCAGAGCGC
CAGCCCCCCCCCCAAGGAGCGCAGCAGCAGCCCCGCCACCGAGCAGAGCTGGATGGAGAACGACTTCGAC
GAGCTGCGCGAGGAGGGCTTCCGCCGCAGCAACTACAGCGAGCTGCGCGAGGACATCCAGACCAAGGGCA
AGGAGGTGGAGAACTTCGAGAAGAACCTGGAGGAGTGCATCACCCGCATCACCAACACCGAGAAGTGCCT
GAAGGAGCTGATGGAGCTGAAGACCAAGGCCCGCGAGCTGCGCGAGGAGTGCCGCAGCCTGCGCAGCCGC
TGCGACCAATTGGAGGAGCGCGTGAGCGCCATGGAGGACGAGATGAACGAGATGAAGCGCGAGGGCAAGT
TCCGCGAGAAGCGCATCAAGCGCAACGAGCAGAGCCTGCAGGAGATCTGGGACTACGTGAAGCGCCCCAA
CCTGCGCCTGATCGGCGTGCCCGAGAGCGACGTGGAGAACGGCACCAAGCTGGAGAACACCCTGCAGGAC
ATCATCCAGGAGAACTTCCCCAACCTGGCCCGCCAGGCCAACGTGCAGATCCAGGAGATCCAGCGCACCC
CCCAGCGCTACAGCAGCCGCCGCGCCACCCCCCGCCACATCATCGTGCGCTTCACCAAGGTGGAGATGAA
GGAGAAGATGCTGCGCGCCGCCCGCGAGAAGGGCCGCGTGACCCTGAAGGGCAAGCCCATCCGTCTCACC
GCCGACCTGAGCGCCGAGACCCTGCAGGCCCGCCGCGAGTGGGGCCCCATCTTCAACATCCTGAAGGAGA
AGAACTTCCAGCCCCGCATCAGCTACCCCGCCAAGCTGAGCTTCATCAGCGAGGGCGAGATCAAGTACTT
CATCGACAAGCAGATGCTGCGCGACTTCGTGACCACCCGCCCCGCCCTGAAGGAGCTGCTGAAGGAGGCC
CTGAACATGGAGCGCAACAACCGCTACCAGCCCCTGCAGAACCACGCCAAGATGTAAAGACCATCGAGAC
TAGGAAGAAACTGCATCAACTAATGAGCAAAATCAGGCGCGCCCATCATAATGACCGGCAGCAACAGCCA
CATCACCATCCTGACCCTGAACATCAACGGCCTGAACAGCGCCATCAAGCGCCACCGCCTGGCCAGCTGG
ATCAAGAGCCAGGACCCCAGCGTGTGCTGCATCCAGGAGACCCACCTGACCTGCCGCGACACCCACCGCC
TGAAGATCAAGGGCTGGCGCAAGATCTACCAGGCCAACGGCAAGCAGAAGAAGGCCGGCGTGGCCATCCT
GGTGAGCGACAAGACCGACTTCAAGCCCACCAAGATCAAGCGCGACAAGGAGGGCCACTACATCATGGTG
AAGGGCAGCATCCAGCAGGAGGAGCTGACCATCCTGAACATCTACGCCCCCAACACCGGTGCCCCCCGCT
TCATCAAGCAGGTGCTGAGCGACCTGCAGCGCGACCTGGACAGCCACACCCTGATCATGGGCGACTTCAA
CACCCCCCTGAGCACCCTGGACCGCAGCACCCGCCAGAAGGTGAACAAGGACACCCAGGAGCTGAACAGC
GCCCTGCACCAGGCCGACCTGATCGACATCTACCGCACCCTGCACCCCAAGAGCACCGAGTACACCTTCT
TCAGCGCCCCCCACCACACCTACAGCAAGATCGACCACATCGTGGGCAGCAAGGCCCTGCTGAGCAAGTG
CAAGCGCACCGAGATCATCACCAACTACCTGAGCGACCACAGCGCCATCAAGCTGGAGCTGCGCATCAAG
AACCTGACCCAGAGCCGCAGCACCACCTGGAAGCTGAACAACCTGCTGCTGAACGACTACTGGGTGCACA
ACGAGATGAAGGCCGAGATCAAGATGTTCTTCGAAACCAACGAGAACAAGGACACCACCTACCAGAACCT
GTGGGACGCCTTCAAGGCCGTGTGCCGCGGCAAGTTCATCGCCCTGAACGCCTACAAGCGCAAGCAGGAG
CGCAGCAAGATCGACACCCTGACCAGCCAGCTGAAGGAGCTGGAGAAGCAGGAGCAGACCCACAGCAAGG
CCAGCCGCCGCCAGGAGATCACCAAGATCCGCGCCGAGCTGAAGGAGATCGAGACCCAGAAGACCCTGCA
GAAGATCAACGAGTCGCGAAGCTGGTTCTTCGAGCGCATCAACAAGATCGACCGCCCCCTGGCCCGCCTG
ATCAAGAAGAAGCGCGAGAAGAACCAGATCGACACCATCAAGAACGACAAGGGCGACATCACCACCGACC
CCACCGAGATCCAGACCACCATCCGCGAGTACTACAAGCACCTGTACGCCAACAAGCTGGAGAACCTGGA
GGAGATGGACACCTTCCTGGACACCTACACCCTGCCCCGCCTGAACCAGGAGGAGGTGGAGAGCCTGAAC
CGCCCCATCACCGGCAGCGAGATCGTGGCCATCATCAACAGCCTGCCCACCAAGAAGAGCCCCGGCCCCG
ACGGCTTCACCGCCGAGTTCTACCAGCGCTACAAGGAGGAGCTGGTGCCCTTCCTGCTGAAGCTGTTCCA
AAGCATCGAGAAGGAGGGCATCCTGCCCAACAGCTTCTACGAGGCCAGCATCATCCTGATCCCCAAGCCC
GGCCGCGACACCACCAAGAAGGAGAACTTCCGCCCCATCAGCCTGATGAACATCGACGCCAAGATCCTGA
ACAAGATCCTGGCCAACCGCATCCAGCAGCACATCAAGAAGCTGATCCACCACGACCAGGTGGGCTTCAT
CCCCGGGATGCAGGGCTGGTTCAACATCCGCAAGAGCATCAACGTGATCCAGCACATCAACCGCGCCAAG
GACAAGAACCACATGATCATCAGCATCGACGCCGAGAAGGCCTTCGACAAGATCCAGCAGCCCTTCATGC
TGAAGACCCTGAACAAGCTGGGCATCGACGGCACCTACTTCAAGATCATCCGCGCCATCTACGACAAGCC
CACCGCCAACATCATCCTGAACGGCCAGAAGCTGGAGGCCTTCCCCCTGAAGACCGGCACGCGTCAGGGC
TGCCCCCTGAGCCCCCTGCTGTTCAACATCGTGCTGGAGGTGCTGGCCCGCGCCATCCGCCAGGAGAAGG
AGATCAAGGGCATCCAGCTGGGCAAGGAGGAGGTGAAGCTGAGCCTGTTCGCCGACGACATGATCGTGTA
CCTGGAGAACCCCATCGTGAGCGCCCAGAACCTGCTGAAGCTGATCAGCAACTTCAGCAAGGTGAGCGGC
TACAAGATCAACGTGCAGAAGAGCCAGGCCTTCCTGTACACCAACAACCGCCAGACCGAGAGCCAGATCA
TGGGCGAGCTGCCCTTCACCATCGCTAGCAAGCGCATCAAGTACCTGGGCATCCAGCTGACCCGCGACGT
GAAGGACCTGTTCAAGGAGAACTACAAGCCCCTGCTGAAGGAGATCAAGGAGGAGACCAACAAGTGGAAG
AACATCCCCTGCAGCTGGGTGGGCCGCATCAACATCGTGAAGATGGCCATCCTGCCCAAGGTGATCTACC
GCTTCAACGCCATCCCCATCAAGCTGCCCATGACCTTCTTCACCGAGCTGGAGAAGACCACCCTGAAGTT
CATCTGGAACCAGAAGCGCGCCCGCATCGCCAAGAGCATCCTGAGCCAGAAGAACAAGGCCGGCGGCATC
ACCCTGCCCGACTTCAAGCTGTACTACAAGGCCACCGTGACCAAGACCGCCTGGTACTGGTACCAGAACC
GCGATATCGACCAGTGGAACCGCACCGAGCCCAGCGAGATCATGCCCCACATCTACAACTACCTGATCTT
CGACAAGCCCGAGAAGAACAAGCAGTGGGGCAAGGACAGCCTGTTCAACAAGTGGTGCTGGGAGAACTGG
CTGGCCATCTGCCGCAAGCTGAAGCTGGACCCCTTCCTGACCCCCTACACCAAGATCAACAGCCGCTGGA
TCAAGGACCTGAACGTGAAGCCCAAGACCATCAAGACCCTGGAGGAGAACCTGGGCATCACCATCCAGGA
CATCGGCGTGGGCAAGGACTTCATGAGCAAGACCCCCAAGGCCATGGCCACCAAGGACAAGATCGACAAG
TGGGACCTGATCAAGCTGAAGAGCTTCTGCACCGCCAAGGAGACCACCATCCGCGTGAACCGCCAGCCCA
CCACCTGGGAGAAGATCTTCGCCACCTACAGCAGCGACAAGGGCCTGATCAGCCGCATCTACAACGAGCT
GAAGCAGATCTACAAGAAGAAGACCAACAACCCCATCAAGAAGTGGGCCAAGGACATGAACCGCCACTTC
AGCAAGGAGGACATCTACGCCGCCAAGAAGCATATGAAGAAGTGCAGCAGCAGCCTGGCCATCCGCGAGA
TGCAGATCAAGACCACCATGCGCTACCACCTGACCCCCGTGCGCATGGCCATCATCAAGAAGAGCGGCAA
CAACCGCTGCTGGCGCGGCTGCGGCGAGATCGGCACCCTGCTGCACTGCTGGTGGGACTGCAAGCTGGTG
CAGCCCCTGTGGAAGAGCGTGTGGCGCTTCCTGCGCGACCTGGAGCTGGAGATCCCCTTCGACCCCGCCA
TCCCCCTGCTGGGCATCTACCCCAACGAGTACAAGAGCTGCTGCTACAAGGACACCTGCACCCGCATGTT
CATCGCCGCCCTGTTCACCATCGCCAAGACCTGGAACCAGCCCAAGTGCCCCACCATGATCGATTGGATC
AAGAAGATGTGGCACATCTACACCATGGAGTACTACGCCGCCATCAAGAACGACGAGTTCATCAGCTTCG
TGGGCACCTGGATGAAGCTGGAGACCATCATCCTGAGCAAGCTGAGCCAGGAGCAGAAGACCAAGCACCG
CATCTTCAGCCTGATCGGCGGCAACTGATGTCAGGCCAAGCTTCCATCGATAGACATGATAAGATACATT
GATGAGTTTGGACAAACCACAACAAGAATGCAGTGAAAAAAATGCTTTATTTGTGAAATTTGTGATGCTA
TTGCTTTATTTGTAACCATTATAAGCTGCAATAAACAAGTTAACAACAACAATTGCATTCATTTTATGTT
TCAGGTTCAGGGGGAGATGTGGGAGGTTTTTTAAAGCAAGTAAAACCTCTACAAATGTGGTACCTAGGCG
AGACCCTGTCTCACAAAATAAAGTAAGCCCGGACTGAGTGCGGAAAGGCGGGCCTGGCGGGTCTGGTCTC
CCCATGCGGGCCACCAGAGGCCCTGCAGCCTTCAGTCGCTTGAAGGGGTAATGGCGCTTCCACTCACAAA
CATGGCGGACAGAGCGTGTGAACGAGATGAACAGCCCCTCAAAAATATGGCCGCCGAGGCTGGACGGCCG
TGCCCCAGCAGCACCGCCTCCGCGCCCCACGTGATCTCTCGCCGGGCACAGCGCTGACCGCGGAGGTCCA
ACCGGAAGAATGTCCGGATTGGACATTCGGAAGAGGGCCCGCCTTCCCTGGGGAATCTCTGCGCACGCGC
AGAACGCTTCGACCAATGAAAACACAGGAAGCCGTCCGCGCAACCGCGTTGCGTCACTTCTGCCGCCCCT
GTTTCAAGGTATATAGCCGTAGACGGAACTTCGCCTTTCTCTCGGCCTTAGCGCCATTTTTTTGGGTGAG
TGTTTTTTGGTTCCTGCGTTGGGATTCCGTGTACAATCCATAGACATCTGACCTCGGCACTTAGCATCAT
CACAGCAAACTAACTGTAGCCTTTCTCTCTTTCCCTGTAGAAACCTCTGCACCTGAGGCCACCATGGTGA
GCAAGGGCGAGGAGCTGTTCACCGGGGTGGTGCCCATCCTGGTCGAGCTGGACGGCGACGTAAACGGCCA
CAAGTTCAGCGTGTCCGGCGAGGGCGAGGGCGATGCCACCTACGGCAAGCTGACCCTGAAGTTCATCTGC
ACCACCGGCAAGCTGCCCGTGCCCTGGCCCACCCTCGTGACCACCCTGACCTACGGCGTGCAGTGCTTCA
GCCGCTACCCCGACCACATGAAGCAGCACGACTTCTTCAAGTCCGCCATGCCCGAAGGCTACGTCCAGGA
GCGCACCATCTTCTTCAAGGACGACGGCAACTACAAGACCCGCGCCGAGGTGAAGTTCGAGGGCGACACC
CTGGTGAACCGCATCGAGCTGAAGGGCATCGACTTCAAGGAGGACGGCAACATCCTGGGGCACAAGCTGG
AGTACAACTACAACAGCCACAACGTCTATATCATGGCCGACAAGCAGAAGAACGGCATCAAGGTGAACTT
CAAGATCCGCCACAACATCGAGGACGGCAGCGTGCAGCTCGCCGACCACTACCAGCAGAACACCCCCATC
GGCGACGGCCCCGTGCTGCTGCCCGACAACCACTACCTGAGCACCCAGTCCGCCCTGAGCAAAGACCCCA
ACGAGAAGCGCGATCACATGGTCCTGCTGGAGTTCGTGACCGCCGCCGGGATCACTCTCGGCATGGACGA
GCTGTACAAGGGCAGTGGAGCTACTAACTTCAGCCTGCTGAAGCAGGCTGGTGACGTCGAGGAGAATCCT
GGCCCCATGTCTAGACTGGACAAGAGCAAAGTCATAAACGGCGCTCTGGAATTACTCAATGGAGTCGGTA
TCGAAGGCCTGACGACAAGGAAACTCGCTCAAAAGCTGGGAGTTGAGCAGCCTACCCTGTACTGGCACGT
GAAGAACAAGCGGGCCCTGCTCGATGCCCTGCCAATCGAGATGCTGGACAGGCATCATACCCACTTCTGC
CCCCTGGAAGGCGAGTCATGGCAAGACTTTCTGCGGAACAACGCCAAGTCATTCCGCTGTGCTCTCCTCT
CACATCGCGACGGGGCTAAAGTGCATCTCGGCACCCGCCCAACAGAGAAACAGTACGAAACCCTGGAAAA
TCAGCTCGCGTTCCTGTGTCAGCAAGGCTTCTCCCTGGAGAACGCACTGTACGCTCTGTCCGCCGTGGGC
CACTTTACACTGGGCTGCGTATTGGAGGAACAGGAGCATCAAGTAGCAAAAGAGGAAAGAGAGACACCTA
CCACCGATTCTATGCCCCCACTTCTGAGACAAGCAATTGAGCTGTTCGACCGGCAGGGAGCCGAACCTGC
CTTCCTTTTCGGCCTGGAACTAATCATATGTGGCCTGGAGAAACAGCTAAAGTGCGAAAGCGGCGGGCCG
GCCGACGCCCTTGACGATTTTGACTTAGACATGCTCCCAGCCGATGCCCTTGACGACTTTGACCTTGATA
TGCTGCCTGCTGACGCTCTTGACGATTTTGACCTTGACATGCTCCCCGGGTCCGGCGCTACTAACTTCAG
CCTGCTGAAGCAGGCTGGTGACGTCGAGGAGAATCCTGGTCCCATGATTGAACAAGATGGATTGCACGCA
GGTTCTCCGGCCGCTTGGGTGGAGAGGCTATTCGGCTATGACTGGGCACAACAGACAATCGGCTGCTCTG
ATGCCGCCGTGTTCCGGCTGTCAGCGCAGGGGCGCCCGGTTCTTTTTGTCAAGACCGACCTGTCCGGTGC
CCTGAATGAACTGCAGGACGAGGCAGCGCGGCTATCGTGGCTGGCCACGACGGGCGTTCCTTGCGCAGCT
GTGCTCGACGTTGTCACTGAAGCGGGAAGGGACTGGCTGCTATTGGGCGAAGTGCCGGGGCAGGATCTCC
TGTCATCTCACCTTGCTCCTGCCGAGAAAGTATCCATCATGGCTGATGCAATGCGGCGGCTGCATACGCT
TGATCCGGCTACCTGCCCATTCGACCACCAAGCGAAACATCGCATCGAGCGAGCACGTACTCGGATGGAA
GCCGGTCTTGTCGATCAGGATGATCTGGACGAAGAGCATCAGGGGCTCGCGCCAGCCGAACTGTTCGCCA
GGCTCAAGGCGCGCATGCCCGACGGCGAGGATCTCGTCGTGACCCATGGCGATGCCTGCTTGCCGAATAT
CATGGTGGAAAATGGCCGCTTTTCTGGATTCATCGACTGTGGCCGGCTGGGTGTGGCGGACCGCTATCAG
GACATAGCGTTGGCTACCCGTGATATTGCTGAAGAGCTTGGCGGCGAATGGGCTGACCGCTTCCTCGTGC
TTTACGGTATCGCCGCTCCCGATTCGCAGCGCATCGCCTTCTATCGCCTTCTTGACGAGTTCTTCTGATT
CGAAGGCCTGTCGTGAAGCTTGGGGATCAATTCTCTAGAGCTCGCTGATCAGCCTCGACTGTGCCTTCTA
GTTGCCAGCCATCTGTTGTTTGCCCCTCCCCCGTGCCTTCCTTGACCCTGGAAGGTGCCACTCCCACTGT
CCTTTCCTAATAAAATGAGGAAATTGCATCGCATTGTCTGAGTAGGTGTCATTCTATTCTGGGGGGTGGG
GTGGGGCAGGACAGCAAGGGGGAGGATTGGGAAGACAATAGCAGGCATGCTGGGGATGCGGTGGGCTCTA
TGGCTTCTGAGGCGGAAAGAACCAGCTGGGCCTACTAGCTACTCGGGACCCCTTACCGAAACATCGCCGC
ATTCTGCAGAGGAGTCGAGTGTATGTAAACTTCTGACCCACTGGGAATGTGATGAAAGAAATAAAAGCTG
AAATGAATCATTCTCTCTACTATTATTCTGATATTTCACATTCTTAAAATAAAGTGGTGATCCTAACTGA
CCTAAGACAGGGAATTTTTACTAGGATTAAATGTCAGGAATTGTGAAAAAGTGAGTTTAAATGTATTTGG
CTAAGGTGTATGTAAACTTCCGACTTCAACTGTATAGGGATCCGCTTCCTCGCTCACTGACTCGCTGCGC
TCGGTCGTTCGGCTGCGGCGAGCGGTATCAGCTCACTCAAAGGCGGTAATACGGTTATCCACAGAATCAG
GGGATAACGCAGGAAAGAACATGTGAGCAAAAGGCCAGCAAAAGGCCAGGAACCGTAAAAAGGCCGCGTT
GCTGGCGTTTTTCCATAGGCTCCGCCCCCCTGACGAGCATCACAAAAATCGACGCTCAAGTCAGAGGTGG
CGAAACCCGACAGGACTATAAAGATACCAGGCGTTTCCCCCTGGAAGCTCCCTCGTGCGCTCTCCTGTTC
CGACCCTGCCGCTTACCGGATACCTGTCCGCCTTTCTCCCTTCGGGAAGCGTGGCGCTTTCTCATAGCTC
ACGCTGTAGGTATCTCAGTTCGGTGTAGGTCGTTCGCTCCAAGCTGGGCTGTGTGCACGAACCCCCCGTT
CAGCCCGACCGCTGCGCCTTATCCGGTAACTATCGTCTTGAGTCCAACCCGGTAAGACACGACTTATCGC
CACTGGCAGCAGCCACTGGTAACAGGATTAGCAGAGCGAGGTATGTAGGCGGTGCTACAGAGTTCTTGAA
GTGGTGGCCTAACTACGGCTACACTAGAAGAACAGTATTTGGTATCTGCGCTCTGCTGAAGCCAGTTACC
TTCGGAAAAAGAGTTGGTAGCTCTTGATCCGGCAAACAAACCACCGCTGGTAGCGGTGGTTTTTTTGTTT
GCAAGCAGCAGATTACGCGCAGAAAAAAAGGATCTCAAGAAGATCCTTTGATCTTTTCTACGGGGTCTGA
CGCTCAGTGGAACGAAAACTCACGTTAAGGGATTTTGGTCATGAGATTATCAAAAAGGATCTTCACCTAG
ATCCTTTTAAATTAAAAATGAAGTTTTAAATCAATCTAAAGTATATATGAGTAAACTTGGTCTGACAGTT
ACCAATGCTTAATCAGTGAGGCACCTATCTCAGCGATCTGTCTATTTCGTTCATCCATAGTTGCCTGACT
CCCCGTCGTGTAGATAACTACGATACGGGAGGGCTTACCATCTGGCCCCAGTGCTGCAATGATACCGCGA
GACCCACGCTCACCGGCTCCAGATTTATCAGCAATAAACCAGCCAGCCGGAAGGGCCGAGCGCAGAAGTG
GTCCTGCAACTTTATCCGCCTCCATCCAGTCTATTAATTGTTGCCGGGAAGCTAGAGTAAGTAGTTCGCC
AGTTAATAGTTTGCGCAACGTTGTTGCCATTGCTACAGGCATCGTGGTGTCACGCTCGTCGTTTGGTATG
GCTTCATTCAGCTCCGGTTCCCAACGATCAAGGCGAGTTACATGATCCCCCATGTTGTGCAAAAAAGCGG
TTAGCTCCTTCGGTCCTCCGATCGTTGTCAGAAGTAAGTTGGCCGCAGTGTTATCACTCATGGTTATGGC
AGCACTGCATAATTCTCTTACTGTCATGCCATCCGTAAGATGCTTTTCTGTGACTGGTGAGTACTCAACC
AAGTCATTCTGAGAATAGTGTATGCGGCGACCGAGTTGCTCTTGCCCGGCGTCAATACGGGATAATACCG
CGCCACATAGCAGAACTTTAAAAGTGCTCATCATTGGAAAACGTTCTTCGGGGCGAAAACTCTCAAGGAT
CTTACCGCTGTTGAGATCCAGTTCGATGTAACCCACTCGTGCACCCAACTGATCTTCAGCATCTTTTACT
TTCACCAGCGTTTCTGGGTGAGCAAAAACAGGAAGGCAAAATGCCGCAAAAAAGGGAATAAGGGCGACAC
GGAAATGTTGAATACTCATACTCTTCCTTTTTCAATATTATTGAAGCATTTATCAGGGTTATTGTCTCAT
GAGCGGATACATATTTGAATGTATTTAGAAAAATAAACAAATAGGGGTTCCGCGCACATTTCCCCGAAAA
GTGCCACCTGATGCGGTGTGAAATACCGCACAGATGCGTAAGGAGAAAA
