>Addgene plasmid #131391 | pDA095 | depositor partial sequence | sequence record 252261 | insert
GTACCACTTCCTACCCTCGAAAGGCCTCTGATGGGCAAGAAGCAGAACCGCAAGACCGGCAACAGCAAGA
CCCAGAGCGCCAGCCCCCCCCCCAAGGAGCGCAGCAGCAGCCCCGCCACCGAGCAGAGCTGGATGGAGAA
CGACTTCGACGAGCTGCGCGAGGAGGGCTTCCGCCGCAGCAACTACAGCGAGCTGCGCGAGGACATCCAG
ACCAAGGGCAAGGAGGTGGAGAACTTCGAGAAGAACCTGGAGGAGTGCATCACCCGCATCACCAACACCG
AGAAGTGCCTGAAGGAGCTGATGGAGCTGAAGACCAAGGCCCGCGAGCTGCGCGAGGAGTGCCGCAGCCT
GCGCAGCCGCTGCGACCAATTGGAGGAGCGCGTGAGCGCCATGGAGGACGAGATGAACGAGATGAAGCGC
GAGGGCAAGTTCCGCGAGAAGCGCATCAAGCGCAACGAGCAGAGCCTGCAGGAGATCTGGGACTACGTGA
AGCGCCCCAACCTGCGCCTGATCGGCGTGCCCGAGAGCGACGTGGAGAACGGCACCAAGCTGGAGAACAC
CCTGCAGGACATCATCCAGGAGAACTTCCCCAACCTGGCCCGCCAGGCCAACGTGCAGATCCAGGAGATC
CAGCGCACCCCCCAGCGCTACAGCAGCCGCCGCGCCACCCCCCGCCACATCATCGTGCGCTTCACCAAGG
TGGAGATGAAGGAGAAGATGCTGCGCGCCGCCCGCGAGAAGGGCCGCGTGACCCTGAAGGGCAAGCCCAT
CCGTCTCACCGCCGACCTGAGCGCCGAGACCCTGCAGGCCCGCCGCGAGTGGGGCCCCATCTTCAACATC
CTGAAGGAGAAGAACTTCCAGCCCCGCATCAGCTACCCCGCCAAGCTGAGCTTCATCAGCGAGGGCGAGA
TCAAGTACTTCATCGACAAGCAGATGCTGCGCGACTTCGTGACCACCCGCCCCGCCCTGAAGGAGCTGCT
GAAGGAGGCCCTGAACATGGAGCGCAACAACCGCTACCAGCCCCTGCAGAACCACGCCAAGATGTAAAGA
CCATCGAGACTAGGAAGAAACTGCATCAACTAATGAGCAAAATCAGGCGCGCCCATCATAATGACCGGCA
GCAACAGCCACATCACCATCCTGACCCTGAACATCAACGGCCTGAACAGCGCCATCAAGCGCCACCGCCT
GGCCAGCTGGATCAAGAGCCAGGACCCCAGCGTGTGCTGCATCCAGGAGACCCACCTGACCTGCCGCGAC
ACCCACCGCCTGAAGATCAAGGGCTGGCGCAAGATCTACCAGGCCAACGGCAAGCAGAAGAAGGCCGGCG
TGGCCATCCTGGTGAGCGACAAGACCGACTTCAAGCCCACCAAGATCAAGCGCGACAAGGAGGGCCACTA
CATCATGGTGAAGGGCAGCATCCAGCAGGAGGAGCTGACCATCCTGAACATCTACGCCCCCAACACCGGT
GCCCCCCGCTTCATCAAGCAGGTGCTGAGCGACCTGCAGCGCGACCTGGACAGCCACACCCTGATCATGG
GCGACTTCAACACCCCCCTGAGCACCCTGGACCGCAGCACCCGCCAGAAGGTGAACAAGGACACCCAGGA
GCTGAACAGCGCCCTGCACCAGGCCGACCTGATCGACATCTACCGCACCCTGCACCCCAAGAGCACCGAG
TACACCTTCTTCAGCGCCCCCCACCACACCTACAGCAAGATCGACCACATCGTGGGCAGCAAGGCCCTGC
TGAGCAAGTGCAAGCGCACCGAGATCATCACCAACTACCTGAGCGACCACAGCGCCATCAAGCTGGAGCT
GCGCATCAAGAACCTGACCCAGAGCCGCAGCACCACCTGGAAGCTGAACAACCTGCTGCTGAACGACTAC
TGGGTGCACAACGAGATGAAGGCCGAGATCAAGATGTTCTTCGAAACCAACGAGAACAAGGACACCACCT
ACCAGAACCTGTGGGACGCCTTCAAGGCCGTGTGCCGCGGCAAGTTCATCGCCCTGAACGCCTACAAGCG
CAAGCAGGAGCGCAGCAAGATCGACACCCTGACCAGCCAGCTGAAGGAGCTGGAGAAGCAGGAGCAGACC
CACAGCAAGGCCAGCCGCCGCCAGGAGATCACCAAGATCCGCGCCGAGCTGAAGGAGATCGAGACCCAGA
AGACCCTGCAGAAGATCAACGAGTCGCGAAGCTGGTTCTTCGAGCGCATCAACAAGATCGACCGCCCCCT
GGCCCGCCTGATCAAGAAGAAGCGCGAGAAGAACCAGATCGACACCATCAAGAACGACAAGGGCGACATC
ACCACCGACCCCACCGAGATCCAGACCACCATCCGCGAGTACTACAAGCACCTGTACGCCAACAAGCTGG
AGAACCTGGAGGAGATGGACACCTTCCTGGACACCTACACCCTGCCCCGCCTGAACCAGGAGGAGGTGGA
GAGCCTGAACCGCCCCATCACCGGCAGCGAGATCGTGGCCATCATCAACAGCCTGCCCACCAAGAAGAGC
CCCGGCCCCGACGGCTTCACCGCCGAGTTCTACCAGCGCTACAAGGAGGAGCTGGTGCCCTTCCTGCTGA
AGCTGTTCCAGAGCATCGAGAAGGAGGGCATCCTGCCCAACAGCTTCTACGAGGCCAGCATCATCCTGAT
CCCCAAGCCCGGCCGCGACACCACCAAGAAGGAGAACTTCCGCCCCATCAGCCTGATGAACATCGACGCC
AAGATCCTGAACAAGATCCTGGCCAACCGCATCCAGCAGCACATCAAGAAGCTGATCCACCACGACCAGG
TGGGCTTCATCCCCGGGATGCAGGGCTGGTTCAACATCCGCAAGAGCATCAACGTGATCCAGCACATCAA
CCGCGCCAAGGACAAGAACCACATGATCATCAGCATCGACGCCGAGAAGGCCTTCGACAAGATCCAGCAG
CCCTTCATGCTGAAGACCCTGAACAAGCTGGGCATCGACGGCACCTACTTCAAGATCATCCGCGCCATCT
ACGACAAGCCCACCGCCAACATCATCCTGAACGGCCAGAAGCTGGAGGCCTTCCCCCTGAAGACCGGCAC
GCGTCAGGGCTGCCCCCTGAGCCCCCTGCTGTTCAACATCGTGCTGGAGGTGCTGGCCCGCGCCATCCGC
CAGGAGAAGGAGATCAAGGGCATCCAGCTGGGCAAGGAGGAGGTGAAGCTGAGCCTGTTCGCCGACGACA
TGATCGTGTACCTGGAGAACCCCATCGTGAGCGCCCAGAACCTGCTGAAGCTGATCAGCAACTTCAGCAA
GGTGAGCGGCTACAAGATCAACGTGCAGAAGAGCCAGGCCTTCCTGTACACCAACAACCGCCAGACCGAG
AGCCAGATCATGGGCGAGCTGCCCTTCACCATCGCTAGCAAGCGCATCAAGTACCTGGGCATCCAGCTGA
CCCGCGACGTGAAGGACCTGTTCAAGGAGAACTACAAGCCCCTGCTGAAGGAGATCAAGGAGGAGACCAA
CAAGTGGAAGAACATCCCCTGCAGCTGGGTGGGCCGCATCAACATCGTGAAGATGGCCATCCTGCCCAAG
GTGATCTACCGCTTCAACGCCATCCCCATCAAGCTGCCCATGACCTTCTTCACCGAGCTGGAGAAGACCA
CCCTGAAGTTCATCTGGAACCAGAAGCGCGCCCGCATCGCCAAGAGCATCCTGAGCCAGAAGAACAAGGC
CGGCGGCATCACCCTGCCCGACTTCAAGCTGTACTACAAGGCCACCGTGACCAAGACCGCCTGGTACTGG
TACCAGAACCGCGATATCGACCAGTGGAACCGCACCGAGCCCAGCGAGATCATGCCCCACATCTACAACT
ACCTGATCTTCGACAAGCCCGAGAAGAACAAGCAGTGGGGCAAGGACAGCCTGTTCAACAAGTGGTGCTG
GGAGAACTGGCTGGCCATCTGCCGCAAGCTGAAGCTGGACCCCTTCCTGACCCCCTACACCAAGATCAAC
AGCCGCTGGATCAAGGACCTGAACGTGAAGCCCAAGACCATCAAGACCCTGGAGGAGAACCTGGGCATCA
CCATCCAGGACATCGGCGTGGGCAAGGACTTCATGAGCAAGACCCCCAAGGCCATGGCCACCAAGGACAA
GATCGACAAGTGGGACCTGATCAAGCTGAAGAGCTTCTGCACCGCCAAGGAGACCACCATCCGCGTGAAC
CGCCAGCCCACCACCTGGGAGAAGATCTTCGCCACCTACAGCAGCGACAAGGGCCTGATCAGCCGCATCT
ACAACGAGCTGAAGCAGATCTACAAGAAGAAGACCAACAACCCCATCAAGAAGTGGGCCAAGGACATGAA
CCGCCACTTCAGCAAGGAGGACATCTACGCCGCCAAGAAGCATATGAAGAAGTGCAGCAGCAGCCTGGCC
ATCCGCGAGATGCAGATCAAGACCACCATGCGCTACCACCTGACCCCCGTGCGCATGGCCATCATCAAGA
AGAGCGGCAACAACCGCTGCTGGCGCGGCTGCGGCGAGATCGGCACCCTGCTGCACTGCTGGTGGGACTG
CAAGCTGGTGCAGCCCCTGTGGAAGAGCGTGTGGCGCTTCCTGCGCGACCTGGAGCTGGAGATCCCCTTC
GACCCCGCCATCCCCCTGCTGGGCATCTACCCCAACGAGTACAAGAGCTGCTGCTACAAGGACACCTGCA
CCCGCATGTTCATCGCCGCCCTGTTCACCATCGCCAAGACCTGGAACCAGCCCAAGTGCCCCACCATGAT
CGATTGGATCAAGAAGATGTGGCACATCTACACCATGGAGTACTACGCCGCCATCAAGAACGACGAGTTC
ATCAGCTTCGTGGGCACCTGGATGAAGCTGGAGACCATCATCCTGAGCAAGCTGAGCCAGGAGCAGAAGA
CCAAGCACCGCATCTTCAGCCTGATCGGCGGCAACTGATGTCAGGCCAAGCTTCC
